>Addgene plasmid #191524 | pLBS-CAG-TOMM-QUE37C | addgene full sequence | sequence record 384048 | Addgene Partial NGS Result
TACCACGCGTGTAGTCTTATGCAATACTCTTGTAGTCTTGCAACATGGTAACGATGAGTTAGCAACATGC
CTTACAAGGAGAGAAAAAGCACCGTGCATGCCGATTGGTGGAAGTAAGGTGGTACGATCGTGCCTTATTA
GGAAGGCAACAGACGGGTCTGACATGGATTGGACGAACCACTGAATTGCCGCATTGCAGAGATATTGTAT
TTAAGTGCCTAGCTCGATACATAAACGGGTCTCTCTGGTTAGACCAGATCTGAGCCTGGGAGCTCTCTGG
CTAACTAGGGAACCCACTGCTTAAGCCTCAATAAAGCTTGCCTTGAGTGCTTCAAGTAGTGTGTGCCCGT
CTGTTGTGTGACTCTGGTAACTAGAGATCCCTCAGACCCTTTTAGTCAGTGTGGAAAATCTCTAGCAGTG
GCGCCCGAACAGGGACTTGAAAGCGAAAGGGAAACCAGAGGAGCTCTCTCGACGCAGGACTCGGCTTGCT
GAAGCGCGCACGGCAAGAGGCGAGGGGCGGCGACTGGTGAGTACGCCAAAAATTTTGACTAGCGGAGGCT
AGAAGGAGAGAGATGGGTGCGAGAGCGTCAGTATTAAGCGGGGGAGAATTAGATCGCGATGGGAAAAAAT
TCGGTTAAGGCCAGGGGGAAAGAAAAAATATAAATTAAAACATATAGTATGGGCAAGCAGGGAGCTAGAA
CGATTCGCAGTTAATCCTGGCCTGTTAGAAACATCAGAAGGCTGTAGACAAATACTGGGACAGCTACAAC
CATCCCTTCAGACAGGATCAGAAGAACTTAGATCATTATATAATACAGTAGCAACCCTCTATTGTGTGCA
TCAAAGGATAGAGATAAAAGACACCAAGGAAGCTTTAGACAAGATAGAGGAAGAGCAAAACAAAAGTAAG
ACCACCGCACAGCAAGCGGCCGCTGATCTTCAGACCTGGAGGAGGAGATATGAGGGACAATTGGAGAAGT
GAATTATATAAATATAAAGTAGTAAAAATTGAACCATTAGGAGTAGCACCCACCAAGGCAAAGAGAAGAG
TGGTGCAGAGAGAAAAAAGAGCAGTGGGAATAGGAGCTTTGTTCCTTGGGTTCTTGGGAGCAGCAGGAAG
CACTATGGGCGCAGCGTCAATGACGCTGACGGTACAGGCCAGACAATTATTGTCTGGTATAGTGCAGCAG
CAGAACAATTTGCTGAGGGCTATTGAGGCGCAACAGCATCTGTTGCAACTCACAGTCTGGGGCATCAAGC
AGCTCCAGGCAAGAATCCTGGCTGTGGAAAGATACCTAAAGGATCAACAGCTCCTGGGGATTTGGGGTTG
CTCTGGAAAACTCATTTGCACCACTGCTGTGCCTTGGAATGCTAGTTGGAGTAATAAATCTCTGGAACAG
ATTTGGAATCACACGACCTGGATGGAGTGGGACAGAGAAATTAACAATTACACAAGCTTAATACACTCCT
TAATTGAAGAATCGCAAAACCAGCAAGAAAAGAATGAACAAGAATTATTGGAATTAGATAAATGGGCAAG
TTTGTGGAATTGGTTTAACATAACAAATTGGCTGTGGTATATAAAATTATTCATAATGATAGTAGGAGGC
TTGGTAGGTTTAAGAATAGTTTTTGCTGTACTTTCTATAGTGAATAGAGTTAGGCAGGGATATTCACCAT
TATCGTTTCAGACCCACCTCCCAACCCCGAGGGGACCCGACAGGCCCGAAGGAATAGAAGAAGAAGGTGG
AGAGAGAGACAGAGACAGATCCATTCGATTAGTGAACGGATCTCGACGGTATCGGTTAACTTTTAAAAGA
AAAGGGGGGATTGGGGGGTACAGTGCAGGGGAAAGAATAGTAGACATAATAGCAACAGACATACAAACTA
AAGAATTACAAAAACAAATTACAAAATTCAAAATTTTGGGCCCTTCCAACCTTCCAACCGGTACCTAGTA
ATCAATTACGGGGTCATTAGTTCATAGCCCATATATGGAGTTCCGCGTTACATAACTTACGGTAAATGGC
CCGCCTGGCTGACCGCCCAACGACCCCCGCCCATTGACGTCAATAATGACGTATGTTCCCATAGTAACGC
CAATAGGGACTTTCCATTGACGTCAATGGGTGGAGTATTTACGGTAAACTGCCCACTTGGCAGTACATCA
AGTGTATCATATGCCAAGTACGCCCCCTATTGACGTCAATGACGGTAAATGGCCCGCCTGGCATTATGCC
CAGTACATGACCTTATGGGACTTTCCTACTTGGCAGTACATCTACGTATTAGTCATCGCTATTACCATGG
TCGAGGTGAGCCCCACGTTCTGCTTCACTCTCCCCATCTCCCCCCCCTCCCCACCCCCAATTTTGTATTT
ATTTATTTTTTAATTATTTTGTGCAGCGATGGGGGCGGGGGGGGGGGGGGGGCGCGCCAGGCGGGGCGGG
GCGGGGCGAGGGGCGGGGCGGGGCGAGGCGGAGAGGTGCGGCGGCAGCCAATCAGAGCGGCGCGCTCCGA
AAGTTTCCTTTTATGGCGAGGCGGCGGCGGCGGCGGCCCTATAAAAAGCGAAGCGCGCGGCGGGCGGGAG
TCGCTGCGCGCTGCCTTCGCCCCGTGCCCCGCTCCGCCGCCGCCTCGCGCCGCCCGCCCCGGCTCTGACT
GACCGCGTTACTCCCACAGGTGAGCGGGCGGGACGGCCCTTCTCCTCCGGGCTGTAATTAGCGCTTGGTT
TAATGACGGCTTGTTTCTTTTCTGTGGCTGCGTGAAAGCCTTGAGGGGCTCCGGGAGGGCCCTTTGTGCG
GGGGGAGCGGCTCGGGGGGTGCGTGCGTGTGTGTGTGCGTGGGGAGCGCCGCGTGCGGCTCCGCGCTGCC
CGGCGGCTGTGAGCGCTGCGGGCGCGGCGCGGGGCTTTGTGCGCTCCGCAGTGTGCGCGAGGGGAGCGCG
GCCGGGGGCGGTGCCCCGCGGTGCGGGGGGGGCTGCGAGGGGAACAAAGGCTGCGTGCGGGGTGTGTGCG
TGGGGGGGTGAGCAGGGGGTGTGGGCGCGTCGGTCGGGCTGCAACCCCCCCTGCACCCCCCTCCCCGAGT
TGCTGAGCACGGCCCGGCTTCGGGTGCGGGGCTCCGTACGGGGCGTGGCGCGGGGCTCGCCGTGCCGGGC
GGGGGGTGGCGGCAGGTGGGGGTGCCGGGCGGGGCGGGGCCGCCTCGGGCCGGGGAGGGCTCGGGGGAGG
GGCGCGGCGGCCCCCGGAGCGCCGGCGGCTGTCGAGGCGCGGCGAGCCGCAGCCATTGCCTTTTATGGTA
ATCGTGCGAGAGGGCGCAGGGACTTCCTTTGTCCCAAATCTGTGCGGAGCCGAAATCTGGGAGGCGCCGC
CGCACCCCCTCTAGCGGGCGCGGGGCGAAGCGGTGCGGCGCCGGCAGGAAGGAAATGGGCGGGGAGGGCC
TTCGTGCGTCGCCGCGCCGCCGTCCCCTTCTCCCTCTCCAGCCTCGGGGCTGTCCGCGGGGGGACGGCTG
CCTTCGGGGGGGACGGGGCAGGGCGGGGTTCGGCTTCTGGCGTGTGACCGGCGGCTCTAGAGCCTCTGCT
AACCATGTTCATGCCTTCTTCTTTTTCCTACAGCTCCTGGGCAACGTGCTGGTTATTGTGCTGTCTCATC
ATTTTGGCAAAGGATTCCTCGAGGTCGACGGTATCGATAAGCTTGATATCGAATTCGCCACCATGGTGGG
TCGGAACAGCGCCATCGCCGCCGGTGTATGCGGGGCCCTTTTCATTGGGTACTGCATCTACTTCGACCGC
AAAAGACGAAGTGACCCCAACTTCAAGAACAGGCTTCGAGAACGAAGAAAGAAACAGAAGCTTGCCAAGG
AGAGAGCTGGGCTTTCCAAGTTACCTGACCTTAAAGATGCTGAAGCTGTTCAGAAGTTCTTCCTTGAAGA
AATACAGCTTGGTGAAGAGTTACTAGCTCAAGGTGAATATGAGAAGGGCGTAGACCATCTGACAAATGCA
ATTGCTGTGTGTGGACAGCCACAGCAGTTACTGCAGGTCTTACAGCAAACTCTTCCACCACCAGTGTTCC
AGATGCTTCTGACTAAGCTCCCAACAATTAGTCAGAGAATTGTAAGTGCTCAGAGCTTGGCTGAAGATGA
TGTGGAAGGCGGTAGCGGGGATCCACCGGTCGCCACCATGGTGAAAACTGTGAAAGTGAATATAACAACC
CCTGATGGGCCAGTCTACGACGCTGATATCGAGATGGTGTCCGTGCGGGCCGAGAGTGGTGATCTCGGCA
TCCTCCCCGGTCACATTCCCACAAAGGCCCCACTGAAGATCGGAGCTGTGCGGCTGAAGAAGGACGGCCA
AACAGAGGATGTCGCAGTCTCAGGCGGCACTGTTGAAGTGCGGCCTGACCACGTTACCATTAATGCTCAA
GCCGCTGAACGGGCGGAGGACATTGACGTCCTCCGCGCCAAAGCGGCGAAAGAGCGGGCGGAGCGCCGCC
TGCAAAGCCAGACCCGTTACAACAGCCACAACGTCTATATCATGGCCGACAAGCAGAAGAACGGCATCAA
GGTGAACTTCAAGATCCGCCACAACATCGAGGACGGCAGCGTGCAGCTCGCCGACCACTACCAGCAGAAC
ACCCCCATCGGCGACGGCCCCGTGCTGCTGCCCGACAACCACTACCTGAGCACCCAGTCCAAGCTGAGCA
AAGACCCCAACGAGAAGCGCGATCACATGGTCCTGCTGGAGTTCGTGACCGCCGCCGGGATCACTCTCGG
CATGGACGAGCTGTACAAGGGTGGCACCGGAGGGAGCATGGTGAGCAAGGGCGAGGAGCTGTTCACCGGG
GTGGTGCCCATCCTGGTCGAGCTGGACGGCGACGTAAACGGCCACAAGTTCAGCGTGTCCGGCGAGGGCG
AGGGCGATGCCACCTACGGCAAGCTGACCCTGAAGTTCATCTGCACCACCGGCAAGCTGCCCGTGCCCTG
GCCCACCCTCGTGACCACCCTGACCTACGGCGTGCAGTGCTTCAGCCGCTACCCCGACCACATGAAGCAG
CACGACTTCTTCAAGTCCGCCATGCCCGAAGGCTACGTCCAGGAGCGCACCATCTTCTTCAAGGACGACG
GCAACTACAAGACCCGCGCCGAGGTGAAGTTCGAGGGCGACACCCTGGTGAACCGCATCGAGCTGAAGGG
CATCGACTTCAAGGAGGACGGCAACATCCTGGGGCACAAGCTGGAGTACAACCTGGGTGACATCGACTTC
AAACGGGCCGAACTGGCGTTAAAACGCGCCATGAACCGTTTGAGCGTTGCGGAAGATAAGTGAGCGGCCG
CGACTCTAGATCACTAGTCTCGACTCGACAATCAACCTCTGGATTACAAAATTTGTGAAAGATTGACTGG
TATTCTTAACTATGTTGCTCCTTTTACGCTATGTGGATACGCTGCTTTAATGCCTTTGTATCATGCTATT
GCTTCCCGTATGGCTTTCATTTTCTCCTCCTTGTATAAATCCTGGTTGCTGTCTCTTTATGAGGAGTTGT
GGCCCGTTGTCAGGCAACGTGGCGTGGTGTGCACTGTGTTTGCTGACGCAACCCCCACTGGTTGGGGCAT
TGCCACCACCTGTCAGCTCCTTTCCGGGACTTTCGCTTTCCCCCTCCCTATTGCCACGGCGGAACTCATC
GCCGCCTGCCTTGCCCGCTGCTGGACAGGGGCTCGGCTGTTGGGCACTGACAATTCCGTGGTGTTGTCGG
GGAAGCTGACGTCCTTTCCATGGCTGCTCGCCTGTGTTGCCACCTGGATTCTGCGCGGGACGTCCTTCTG
CTACGTCCCTTCGGCCCTCAATCCAGCGGACCTTCCTTCCCGCGGCCTGCTGCCGGCTCTGCGGCCTCTT
CCGCATCTTCGCCTTCGCCCTCAGACGAGTCGGATCTCCCTTTGGGCCGCCTCCCCGCCTGGAATTAATT
CGAGCTCGGTACCTTTAAGACCAATGACTTACAAGGCAGCTGTAGATCTTAGCCACTTTTTAAAAGAAAA
GGGGGGACTGGAAGGGCTAATTCACTCCCAACGAAGATAAGATCTGCTTTTTGCTTGTACTGGGTCTCTC
TGGTTAGACCAGATCTGAGCCTGGGAGCTCTCTGGCTAACTAGGGAACCCACTGCTTAAGCCTCAATAAA
GCTTGCCTTGAGTGCTTCAAGTAGTGTGTGCCCGTCTGTTGTGTGACTCTGGTAACTAGAGATCCCTCAG
ACCCTTTTAGTCAGTGTGGAAAATCTCTAGCAGTAGTAGTTCATGTCATCTTATTATTCAGTATTTATAA
CTTGCAAAGAAATGAATATCAGAGAGTGAGAGGAACTTGTTTATTGCAGCTTATAATGGTTACAAATAAA
GCAATAGCATCACAAATTTCACAAATAAAGCATTTTTTTCACTGCATTCTAGTTGTGGTTTGTCCAAACT
CATCAATGTATCTAGAGCGGCCGCCACCGCGGTGGAGCTCCAGCTTTTGTTCCCTTTAGTGAGGGTTAAT
TTCGAGCTTGGCGTAATCATGGTCATAGCTGTTTCCTGTGTGAAATTGTTATCCGCTCACAATTCCACAC
AACATACGAGCCGGAAGCATAAAGTGTAAAGCCTGGGGTGCCTAATGAGTGAGCTAACTCACATTAATTG
CGTTGCGCTCACTGCCCGCTTTCCAGTCGGGAAACCTGTCGTGCCAGCTGCATTAATGAATCGGCCAACG
CGCGGGGAGAGGCGGTTTGCGTATTGGGCGCTCTTCCGCTTCCTCGCTCACTGACTCGCTGCGCTCGGTC
GTTCGGCTGCGGCGAGCGGTATCAGCTCACTCAAAGGCGGTAATACGGTTATCCACAGAATCAGGGGATA
ACGCAGGAAAGAACATGTGAGCAAAAGGCCAGCAAAAGGCCAGGAACCGTAAAAAGGCCGCGTTGCTGGC
GTTTTTCCATAGGCTCCGCCCCCCTGACGAGCATCACAAAAATCGACGCTCAAGTCAGAGGTGGCGAAAC
CCGACAGGACTATAAAGATACCAGGCGTTTCCCCCTGGAAGCTCCCTCGTGCGCTCTCCTGTTCCGACCC
TGCCGCTTACCGGATACCTGTCCGCCTTTCTCCCTTCGGGAAGCGTGGCGCTTTCTCATAGCTCACGCTG
TAGGTATCTCAGTTCGGTGTAGGTCGTTCGCTCCAAGCTGGGCTGTGTGCACGAACCCCCCGTTCAGCCC
GACCGCTGCGCCTTATCCGGTAACTATCGTCTTGAGTCCAACCCGGTAAGACACGACTTATCGCCACTGG
CAGCAGCCACTGGTAACAGGATTAGCAGAGCGAGGTATGTAGGCGGTGCTACAGAGTTCTTGAAGTGGTG
GCCTAACTACGGCTACACTAGAAGAACAGTATTTGGTATCTGCGCTCTGCTGAAGCCAGTTACCTTCGGA
AAAAGAGTTGGTAGCTCTTGATCCGGCAAACAAACCACCGCTGGTAGCGGTGGTTTTTTTGTTTGCAAGC
AGCAGATTACGCGCAGAAAAAAAGGATCTCAAGAAGATCCTTTGATCTTTTCTACGGGGTCTGACGCTCA
GTGGAACGAAAACTCACGTTAAGGGATTTTGGTCATGAGATTATCAAAAAGGATCTTCACCTAGATCCTT
TTAAATTAAAAATGAAGTTTTAAATCAATCTAAAGTATATATGAGTAAACTTGGTCTGACAGTTACCAAT
GCTTAATCAGTGAGGCACCTATCTCAGCGATCTGTCTATTTCGTTCATCCATAGTTGCCTGACTCCCCGT
CGTGTAGATAACTACGATACGGGAGGGCTTACCATCTGGCCCCAGTGCTGCAATGATACCGCGAGACCCA
CGCTCACCGGCTCCAGATTTATCAGCAATAAACCAGCCAGCCGGAAGGGCCGAGCGCAGAAGTGGTCCTG
CAACTTTATCCGCCTCCATCCAGTCTATTAATTGTTGCCGGGAAGCTAGAGTAAGTAGTTCGCCAGTTAA
TAGTTTGCGCAACGTTGTTGCCATTGCTACAGGCATCGTGGTGTCACGCTCGTCGTTTGGTATGGCTTCA
TTCAGCTCCGGTTCCCAACGATCAAGGCGAGTTACATGATCCCCCATGTTGTGCAAAAAAGCGGTTAGCT
CCTTCGGTCCTCCGATCGTTGTCAGAAGTAAGTTGGCCGCAGTGTTATCACTCATGGTTATGGCAGCACT
GCATAATTCTCTTACTGTCATGCCATCCGTAAGATGCTTTTCTGTGACTGGTGAGTACTCAACCAAGTCA
TTCTGAGAATAGTGTATGCGGCGACCGAGTTGCTCTTGCCCGGCGTCAATACGGGATAATACCGCGCCAC
ATAGCAGAACTTTAAAAGTGCTCATCATTGGAAAACGTTCTTCGGGGCGAAAACTCTCAAGGATCTTACC
GCTGTTGAGATCCAGTTCGATGTAACCCACTCGTGCACCCAACTGATCTTCAGCATCTTTTACTTTCACC
AGCGTTTCTGGGTGAGCAAAAACAGGAAGGCAAAATGCCGCAAAAAAGGGAATAAGGGCGACACGGAAAT
GTTGAATACTCATACTCTTCCTTTTTCAATATTATTGAAGCATTTATCAGGGTTATTGTCTCATGAGCGG
ATACATATTTGAATGTATTTAGAAAAATAAACAAATAGGGGTTCCGCGCACATTTCCCCGAAAAGTGCCA
CCTAAATTGTAAGCGTTAATATTTTGTTAAAATTCGCGTTAAATTTTTGTTAAATCAGCTCATTTTTTAA
CCAATAGGCCGAAATCGGCAAAATCCCTTATAAATCAAAAGAATAGACCGAGATAGGGT
[37 nt withheld, positions 8810-8846]
AAAGAACGTGGACTCCAACGTCAAAGG
[49 nt withheld, positions 8874-8922]
T
[91 nt withheld, positions 8924-9014]
G
[124 nt withheld, positions 9016-9139]
CCCATTCGCCATTCAGGCTGCGCAACTGTTGGGAAGGGCGATCGGTGCGGGCCTCTTCGCTATTACGCCA
GCTGGCGAAAGGGGGATGTGCTGCAAGGCGATTAAGTTGGGTAACGCCAGGGTTTTCCCAGTCACGACGT
TGTAAAACGACGGCCAGTGAATTGTAATACGACTCACTATAGGGCGAATTGGG
Features (pLannotate 1.2.2; 31 found; start..end, strand, type, name):
     10..236     +  promoter       RSV promoter: Rous sarcoma virus enhancer/promoter
    237..417     +  LTR            5' LTR (truncated): truncated 5' long terminal repeat (LTR) from HIV-1
    464..589     +  misc_feature   HIV-1 Ψ: packaging signal of human immunodeficiency virus type 1
    573..936     +  CDS            HIV-1 gag (fragment): gag protein from human immunodeficiency virus 1; gag
   1082..1315    +  misc_feature   RRE: The Rev response element (RRE) of HIV-1 allows for Rev-dependent mRNA export from the nucleus to the cytoplasm.
   1692..1792    +  CDS            Rev (fragment): human immunodeficiency virus 1 (HIV-1) Rev protein; rev; enhances nuclear export of unspliced and incompletely spliced viral mRNAs
   1811..1927    +  misc_feature   cPPT/CTS: central polypurine tract and central termination sequence of HIV-1
   2006..2309    +  enhancer       CMV enhancer: human cytomegalovirus immediate early enhancer
   2311..2586    +  promoter       chicken β-actin promoter: No description available
   2587..3603    +  intron         chimeric intron: chimera between introns from chicken β-actin and rabbit β-globin
   3657..3696    -  misc_feature   MCS (fragment): pBluescript multiple cloning site
   3703..4137    +  CDS            TOMM20: TOM20_HUMAN - Also known as KIAA0016. Experimental evidence at protein level: Swiss-Prot protein existence level 1. Central component of the receptor complex responsible for the recognition and translocation of cytosolically synthesized mitochondrial preproteins. Together with TOM22 functions as the transit peptide receptor at the surface of the mitochondrion outer membrane and facilitates the movement of preproteins into the TOM40 translocation pore (By similarity). Required for the translocation across the mitochondrial outer membrane of cytochrome P450 monooxygenases. From Homo sapiens (Hum
   4174..4494    +  CDS            atpC (fragment): ATPE_BACSU - Experimental evidence at protein level: Swiss-Prot protein existence level 1. Produces ATP from ADP in the presence of a proton gradient across the membrane. From Bacillus subtilis (strain 168).
   4510..5232    +  CDS            cEGFP: cEGFP is a basic (constitutively fluorescent) green fluorescent protein published in 2008, derived from Aequorea victoria.
   5239..5310    +  CDS            atpC (fragment): ATPE_BACP3 - Experimental evidence at protein level: Swiss-Prot protein existence level 1. Produces ATP from ADP in the presence of a proton gradient across the membrane. From Bacillus sp. (strain PS3).
   5350..5938    +  misc_feature   WPRE: woodchuck hepatitis virus posttranscriptional regulatory element
   5959..6096    +  CDS            nef (fragment): NEF_HV1LA - Experimental evidence at protein level: Swiss-Prot protein existence level 1. Extracellular Nef protein targets CD4(+) T-lymphocytes for apoptosis by interacting with CXCR4 surface receptors. From Human immunodeficiency virus type 1 group M subtype B (isolate Lai) (HIV-1).
   6082..6262    +  LTR            5' LTR (truncated): truncated 5' long terminal repeat (LTR) from HIV-1
   6334..6415    +  polyA_signal   SV40 poly(A) signal: SV40 polyadenylation signal
   6451..6480    -  misc_feature   MCS (fragment): pBluescript multiple cloning site
   6493..6511    -  promoter       T3 promoter: promoter for bacteriophage T3 RNA polymerase
   6556..6572    -  protein_bind   lac operator: The lac repressor binds to the lac operator to inhibit transcription in E. coli. This inhibition can be relieved by adding lactose or isopropyl-β-D-thiogalactopyranoside (IPTG). lac repressor encoded by lacI
   6580..6610    -  promoter       lac promoter: promoter for the E. coli lac operon
   6625..6646    -  protein_bind   CAP binding site: CAP binding activates transcription in the presence of cAMP. E. coli catabolite activator protein
   6659..6751    -  CDS            lacI (fragment): lac repressor; lacI; The lac repressor binds to the lac operator to inhibit transcription in E. coli. This inhibition can be relieved by adding lactose or isopropyl-β-D-thiogalactopyranoside (IPTG).
   6934..7522    -  rep_origin     ori: high-copy-number ColE1/pMB1/pBR322/pUC origin of replication
   7693..8553    -  CDS            AmpR: β-lactamase; bla; confers resistance to ampicillin, carbenicillin, and related antibiotics
   8554..8658    -  promoter       AmpR promoter: bla
   8711..9139    -  rep_origin     f1 ori (sequence partly withheld): f1 bacteriophage origin of replication; arrow indicates direction of (+) strand synthesis
   9144..9301    -  CDS            lacZα (fragment): LacZα fragment of β-galactosidase; lacZ fragment
   9304..9322    +  promoter       T7 promoter: promoter for bacteriophage T7 RNA polymerase
