[The description below was written by a language model from this plasmid's Addgene catalogue record and pLannotate feature annotations shown in this document.]
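Description:
pLBS-CAG-TOMM-QUE37C is an HIV-1-based lentiviral transfer plasmid built on the pLBS.CAG backbone for expressing a mitochondrial outer membrane-targeted version of the fluorescent ATP indicator QUEEN-37C in mammalian cells. In bacteria it is maintained as a high-copy plasmid through a ColE1/pUC-type origin and selected with ampicillin via the β-lactamase gene. An f1 origin and pBluescript-derived remnants (lac promoter and operator, lacZα fragment, T3 and T7 promoters) are also present in the backbone. The viral portion begins with an RSV promoter fused to a truncated 5' LTR, an arrangement that typically allows Tat-independent production of the genomic RNA. This is followed by the Ψ packaging signal with a gag fragment, the Rev response element for nuclear export of the unspliced transcript, and the cPPT/CTS. A second truncated LTR and an SV40 polyadenylation signal close the viral unit.

The payload is driven by the CAG promoter, annotated as the CMV enhancer, chicken β-actin promoter and chimeric β-actin/β-globin intron, which gives strong, broad expression. The coding region starts with human TOMM20, an outer-membrane import receptor that here serves to anchor the sensor on the mitochondrial surface. It continues with the synthetic QUEEN-37C module, annotated as a cEGFP-type green fluorescent protein flanked by fragments of the bacterial ATP synthase ε subunit from Bacillus subtilis and Bacillus PS3. The ε subunit acts as the ATP-binding domain, so that ATP binding alters the fluorescence of the inserted GFP. A downstream WPRE enhances transcript expression. The construct is intended for lentiviral delivery and live-cell imaging of ATP levels at the mitochondrial outer membrane. The cloning sites are not recorded, and the feature table derives from a sequencing result labelled partial.
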