Addgene plasmid #191524: pLBS-CAG-TOMM-QUE37C
Purpose: ATP measurement, mitochondria outer membrane, lentivirus
Depositing lab: Yasushi Okada. Depositing organization: RIKEN Center for Biosystems Dynamics Research, Kobe. Publication: Live cell imaging of metabolic heterogeneity by quantitative fluorescent ATP indicator protein, QUEEN-37C. Yaginuma H, Okada Y. bioRxiv 2021.10.08.463131 10.1101/2021.10.08.463131.
Backbone
  Vector backbone: pLBS.CAG
  Vector type: Lentiviral
Growth in bacteria
  Bacterial resistance: Ampicillin, 100 μg/mL
  Growth temperature: 37°C
  Growth strain: NEB Stable
  Copy number: High Copy
Gene/Insert
  Gene/Insert name: QUEEN-37C
  Species: Synthetic
  Cloning method: Restriction Enzyme; 5′ cloning site unknown (unknown if destroyed); 3′ cloning site unknown (unknown if destroyed)
  Sequencing primers: 5′ unknown
Terms and licenses: Academic/Nonprofit Terms; Industry Terms: Not Available to Industry
How to cite: pLBS-CAG-TOMM-QUE37C was a gift from Yasushi Okada (Addgene plasmid # 191524 ; http://n2t.net/addgene:191524 ; RRID:Addgene_191524)
